>Addgene plasmid #19085 | Ta1098 E140A | addgene partial sequence | sequence record 24473 | T7 5'-TAATACGACTCACTATAGGG-3'
GGNNAAATTCCCTCTANAATAATTTTGTNTACTTTAAGAAGGAGATATACAGTATGNGCATTTTGCCCNT
TNGATCTTAAGAACAGCAGCGTACNGAATACGCATTGAAAGCCTGGACGATCTCTGGTATCTGANAAATA
TACTCTCTGAAGGCGATGAGGTTTCACGCAATCNCATTCAGGCGGGTCGAAGAATCAGCCGATGTGCAGA
GATCGAGGGAACGTGAAAGGATCCCGATAACGATAAGACTCAAGGTGGAGAANATAGAATTCCAGGACTT
TGACAACAGGCTCCGCATACTCGGAACGGTTATTGAGGGGCCGGAGGATACGAAGGGTAAGCACCAGTCC
ATAACGGTCACGGTGGATAGCNAGATATCCNTCACCAAGGAATGGGACGACCAGCACATCGATCTTTTGA
AAGAGGCGACGGATGAAAAATACGTTACGGTATATACCGCTGTAGCCATGGATGCACGATGAAGCGCAGA
TTTTTCTGATACATCCGTACGGAATCCAGCAGGTCGGCACTGTCTATTCAGGGAGATCCGGTAAATACNC
AGAGGGCAACTATTCCGAAGCCTCATATTNCGANCACATTGCGANCCCGCTNNCANCTACAGCACCNGTC
CCATTNTTCNCNCCNCCGGNATCGNGCTTNCGACAGGTTCNCAAGGTACTGCGCTCAGANGGANTAAATG
TCATCGGCGTTTTCCCCAAACAGNTCCATCNGGNCCTGTTTNCCGATCATAACTCCNCCGATGGGCGAGC
TGCTGAGTATNAAAGATCCCAGGNAAAGANNATGGANNNTTCTGGCCCTTGAAAAATTGGGGTNTTGGAG
NACAATNAAGNNTCGNGGGCCNNCNNNCTNACCTAATTCNANANNGC
