>Addgene plasmid #19085 | Ta1098 E140A | addgene partial sequence | sequence record 24474 | 19085 with T7-term
TTCGGGCTTTGTTAGCAGCCGGATCTCAGTGGTGGTGGTGGTGGTGCTCGAGCTGCACCCTGTAGCGCAA
AATACCTGCAAATCCACCGAATTTCTTCACTATCTGCCCCGGATCATTGCTCACGCTCACTATATGTATT
CTCGTCCCAACCGTTTGAGCAATGCTCAGTGATCTTCTGCCATCCTCTGTTCTGAACATTTCATCGGTTA
TTATGAGGTCTGACAGGGCCCCCATCTGCAGAGCACTCTCAGTCTGGTCCCTCCCATAGACCCCCATATC
TTTTTTCACTGCGACCAGAAACTCATCCACTATCTCCTTGTCCCTGGCGATCCTTTCATTACTCAGCAGC
TTCGCCCCATCGGCGGAGGTTATGAATTCATAAACAGCGCCAGAATCAGTCCTGTTTGCCGGAAAACTGC
CGATGACATTTACTCCCCTCTGAGCGCAGTACCTTGCGAACCTGTCCCTGGCAAATCCCGGGCCGAGAAT
AATGATACTGTTGCTGTAGTTCTTCAGCGCGTTCACAATCTGATCGAAATATGAGGCTTCGGAATAGTTG
CCCTCTGCGTATTTACCGGATCTCCCTGNNNNNNNNNNNNNNNNNNNNNNNNNNNNCCGTACGGATGNNT
NANNNNNNNNTGNNNNTCATCCGNNTCCATGGCTACAGCGGTATATACCGTAACGTATTTTTCATCCGTC
GCCTCTTTCAAAANATCGATGTGCTGGTCGTCCCATTCCTTGGTGATGGATATCTCGCTA
