[The description below was written by a language model from this plasmid's Addgene catalogue record.]
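Description:
Ta1098 E140A is a bacterial expression plasmid built on the pET21a(+) backbone (about 5.4 kb without insert) for producing a point mutant of an archaeal protein in E. coli. It confers ampicillin resistance and is recorded as a high-copy plasmid propagated in a standard cloning strain. No feature table is provided, so individual backbone elements are not itemised. As a general matter, pET21-series vectors drive the insert from a T7 promoter under lac operator control, so expression requires a host that supplies T7 RNA polymerase. The listed T7 sequencing primer is consistent with this arrangement.

The insert is an approximately 1.0 kb open reading frame from Thermoplasma acidophilum encoding Ta1098, annotated as a cell division protein pelota-related protein. It was cloned between NdeI and XhoI sites, both of which are retained. The coding sequence carries an E140A substitution, replacing a glutamate with alanine. The catalogue notes a C-terminal tag on the insert but does not name it. Cloning into the XhoI site of pET21a(+) usually places the insert in frame with the vector's C-terminal hexahistidine tag, but the record does not confirm this.

The associated publication concerns structural and functional analysis of Dom34, a pelota-family protein involved in no-go mRNA decay. This suggests the construct was used to produce recombinant mutant protein for comparison with the wild-type archaeal homologue in biochemical or structural studies. The specific role of residue 140 is not stated in the record.
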