Addgene plasmid #19085: Ta1098 E140A
Depositing lab: SeWon Suh. Depositing organization: Seoul National University. Publication: Structural and functional insights into dom34, a key component of no-go mRNA decay. Lee HH, Kim YS, Kim KH, Heo I, Kim SK, Kim O, Kim HK, Yoon JY, Kim HS, Kim do J, Lee SJ, Yoon HJ, Kim SJ, Lee BG, Song HK, Kim VN, Park CM, Suh SW. Mol Cell. 2007 Sep 21. 27(6):938-50. 10.1016/j.molcel.2007.07.019 PubMed 17889667.
Backbone
  Vector backbone: pET21a(+)
  Backbone size w/o insert (bp): 5443
  Vector type: Bacterial Expression
Growth in bacteria
  Bacterial resistance: Ampicillin, 100 μg/mL
  Growth temperature: 37°C
  Growth strain: DH5alpha
  Copy number: High Copy
Gene/Insert
  Gene/Insert name: Cell division protein pelota related protein (alt names: Thermoplasma acidophilum; Ta1098)
  Species: Thermoplasma acidophilum
  Insert size (bp): 1020
  Mutation: E140A
  Entrez Gene: TA_RS05685 (a.k.a. TA_RS05685, Ta1098)
  Tag / fusion protein: C tag (C terminal on insert)
  Cloning method: Restriction Enzyme; 5′ cloning site NdeI (not destroyed); 3′ cloning site XhoI (not destroyed)
  Sequencing primers: 5′ T7
Terms and licenses: Academic/Nonprofit Terms; Industry Terms: Not Available to Industry
How to cite: Ta1098 E140A was a gift from SeWon Suh (Addgene plasmid # 19085 ; http://n2t.net/addgene:19085 ; RRID:Addgene_19085)
